>Addgene plasmid #173286 | RVD-CA3 | addgene full sequence | sequence record 354410 | Addgene NGS Result
TTTCCATAGGCTCCGCCCCCCTGACGAGCATCACAAAAATCGACGCTCAAGTCAGAGGTGGCGAAACCCG
ACAGGACTATAAAGATACCAGGCGTTTCCCCCTGGAAGCTCCCTCGTGCGCTCTCCTGTTCCGACCCTGC
CGCTTACCGGATACCTGTCCGCCTTTCTCCCTTCGGGAAGCGTGGCGCTTTCTCATAGCTCACGCTGTAG
GTATCTCAGTTCGGTGTAGGTCGTTCGCTCCAAGCTGGGCTGTGTGCACGAACCCCCCGTTCAGCCCGAC
CGCTGCGCCTTATCCGGTAACTATCGTCTTGAGTCCAACCCGGTAAGACACGACTTATCGCCACTGGCAG
CAGCCACTGGTAACAGGATTAGCAGAGCGAGGTATGTAGGCGGTGCTACAGAGTTCTTGAAGTGGTGGCC
TAACTACGGCTACACTAGAAGAACAGTATTTGGTATCTGCGCTCTGCTGAAGCCAGTTACCTTCGGAAAA
AGAGTTGGTAGCTCTTGATCCGGCAAACAAACCACCGCTGGTAGCGGTGGTTTTTTTGTTTGCAAGCAGC
AGATTACGCGCAGAAAAAAAGGATCTCAAGAAGATCCTTTGATCTTTTCTACGGGGTCTGACGCTCAGTG
GAACGACGCGTAACTCACGTTAAGGGATTTTGGTCATGGGTGGCTCGACCAGATATGGTCTCACTACAAC
TTGATCTGGGGTGAGTCCGTGGGCTTGACAGAGAACTGGAAGGAGGCGCTGAACCGTCTCAAGAGCCTGT
TTGCCACCAATATTACTAGCAATCGCTACAACTTGCGCTGGGGTTAGTCCGTGGGCTTGACAGAGAACTG
GTAGAAGGCGTTGGACGGTTTCAAGAGCCTGTTTGCCACCGTCATGACTAGCAATCGCTACCACGAGACC
AGCTTTGGTCTAGAGGAGGCATGATGATATATTTTTATCTTGTGCAATGTAACATCAGAGATTTTGAGAC
ACGGGCCAGAGCTGCCAGGAAACAGCTATGACCATGTAATACGACTCACTATAGGGGATATTTTATTTTC
TCCCAATCAGGCTTGATCCCCAGTAAGTCAAAAAATAGCTCGACATACTGTTCTTCCCCGATCAAGGGTT
GGTTTGCGCATTCACAGTTCTCCGCAAGAATTGATTGGCTCCAATTCTTGGAGTGGTGAATCCGTTAGCG
AGGTGCCGCCGGCTTCCATTCAGGTCGAGGTGGCCCGGCTCCATGCACCGCGACGCAACGCGGGGAGGCA
GACAAGGTATAGGGCGGCGCCTACAATCCATGCCAACCCGTTCCATGTGCTCGCCGAGGCGGCATAAATC
GCCGTGACGATCAGCGGTCCAATGATCGAAGTTAGGCTGGTAAGAGCCGCGAGCGATCCTTGAAGCTGTC
CCTGATGGTCGTCATCTACCTGCCTGGACAGCATGGCCTGCAACGCGGGCATCCCGATGCCGCCGGAAGC
GAGAAGAATCATAATGGGGAAGGCCATCCAGCCTCGCGTCGCGAACGCCAGCAAGACGTAGCCCAGCGCG
TCGGCCGCCATGCCGGCGATAATGGCCTGCTTCTCGCCGAAACGTTTGGTGGCGGGACCAGTGACGAAGG
CTTGAGCGAGGGCGTGCAAGATTCCGAATACCGCAAGCGACAGGCCGATCATCGTCGCGCTCCAGCGAAA
GCGGTCCTCGCCGAAAATGACCCAGAGCGCTGCCGGCACCTGTCCTACGAGTTGCATGATAAAGAAGACA
GTCATAAGTGCGGCGACGATAGTCATGCCCCGCGCCCACCGGAAGGAGCTGACTGGGTTGAAGGCTCTCA
AGGGCATGGGTCGGCGCTCTCCCTTATGCGACTCCTGCATTAGGAAGCAGCCCAGTAGTAGGTTGAGGCC
GTTGAGCACCGCCGCCGCAAGGAATGGTGCATGTAAGGAGATGGCGCCCAACAGTCCCCCGGCCACGGGG
CCTGCCACCATACCCACGCCGAAACAAGCGCTCATGAGCCCGAAGTGGCGAGCCCGATCTTCCCCATCGG
TGATGTCGGCGATATAGGCGCCAGCAACCGCACCTGTGGCGCCGGTGATGCCGGCCACGATGCGTCCGGC
GTAGAGAATCCACAGGACGGGTGTGGTCGCCATGATCGCGTAGTCGATAGTGGCTCCAAGTAGCGAAGCG
AGCAGGACTGGGCGGCGGCCAAAGCGGTCGGACAGTGCTCCGAGAACGGGTGCGCATAGAAATTGCATCA
ACGCATATAGCGCTAGCAGCACGCCATAGTGACTGGCGATGCTGTCGGAATGGACGATATCCCGCAAGAG
GCCCGGCAGTACCGGCATAACCAAGCCTATGCCTACAGCATCCAGGGTGACGGTGCCGAGGATGACGATG
AGCGCATTGTTAGATTTCATACACGGTGCCTGACTGCGTTAGCAATTTAACTGTGATAAACTACCGCATT
AAAGCTAATCGATGATAAGCTGTCAAACATGAGAATTAATTCATGTTCTTTCCTGCGTTATCCCCTGATT
CTGTGGATAACGCAGGAAAGAACATGTGAGCAAAAGGCCAGCAAAAGGCCAGGAACCGTAAAAAGGCCGC
GTTGCTGGCGTT
Features (pLannotate 1.2.2; 6 found; start..end, strand, type, name):
      1..589     -  rep_origin     ori: high-copy-number ColE1/pMB1/pBR322/pUC origin of replication
   1017..1035    +  promoter       T7 promoter: promoter for bacteriophage T7 RNA polymerase
   1038..1112    -  CDS            KanR (fragment): aminoglycoside phosphotransferase; aphA-3; confers resistance to kanamycin
   1210..2400    -  CDS            TcR: tetracycline efflux protein; tet; confers resistance to tetracycline
   2448..2476    -  promoter       tet promoter: E. coli promoter for tetracycline efflux protein gene
   2492..2531    +  rep_origin     RSF ori (fragment): Plasmids containing the RSF 1030 origin of replication can be propagated in E. coli cells that contain additional plasmids with compatible origins.
