[The description below was written by a language model from this plasmid's Addgene catalogue record and pLannotate feature annotations shown in this document.]
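Description:
RVD-CA3 is a small (about 2.6 kb) bacterial module plasmid from a library of building blocks for one-step assembly of custom TALE repeat arrays, such as those used in DdCBE mitochondrial base editors and other TALE-based proteins. It is built on a tetracycline-resistant T vector, with the insert placed into the TA cloning site. The plasmid is propagated in E. coli at high copy from a ColE1/pUC-type origin and selected through a tetracycline efflux gene (TcR) driven by its own tet promoter. The record lists the vector type as unspecified, and there are no elements for expression in eukaryotic cells, consistent with a pure cloning or donor role.

The payload is a synthetic two-repeat TALE unit carrying the repeat-variable diresidues HD and NI, designated for position 3 of an array. In the standard TALE code HD recognises cytosine and NI recognises adenine, which matches the "CA" in the name, so this module specifies a C-A dinucleotide at the third dimer slot of the target-binding array. Combining it with modules for other positions lets a full DNA-binding domain be built for a chosen sequence. The record does not state the enzymes or overhangs used for the assembly.

The automated annotation does not label the RVD insert itself. It most likely lies in the unannotated stretch between the origin and the T7 promoter, though this is not confirmed by the table. The T7 promoter, a short kanamycin-resistance fragment and a short RSF origin fragment appear to be backbone remnants or partial matches rather than functional parts.
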