Addgene plasmid #173286: RVD-CA3
Purpose: One-step assembly of custom RVD arrays to construct DdCBE, TALE, etc.
Depositing lab: Bin Shen. Depositing organization: Nanjing Medical University. Publication: Precision modeling of mitochondrial diseases in zebrafish via DdCBE-mediated mtDNA base editing. Guo J, Zhang X, Chen X, Sun H, Dai Y, Wang J, Qian X, Tan L, Lou X, Shen B. Cell Discov. 2021 Sep 3;7(1):78. doi: 10.1038/s41421-021-00307-9. PubMed 34480028.
Backbone
  Vector backbone: TetR T vector
  Vector type: Unspecified
Growth in bacteria
  Bacterial resistance: Tetracycline, 10 μg/mL
  Growth temperature: 37°C
  Growth strain: DH5alpha
  Copy number: High Copy
Gene/Insert
  Gene/Insert name: HD-NI dimer RVD at Position3
  Species: Synthetic
  Mutation: no
  Cloning method: Restriction Enzyme; 5′ cloning site Unknown (unknown if destroyed)
Terms and licenses: Academic/Nonprofit Terms; Industry Terms: Not Available to Industry
Depositor comments: RVD is inserted into TA site of TetR T vector
How to cite: RVD-CA3 was a gift from Bin Shen (Addgene plasmid # 173286 ; http://n2t.net/addgene:173286 ; RRID:Addgene_173286)
