>Addgene plasmid #173286 | RVD-CA3 | depositor partial sequence | sequence record 336241 | RVD flanked by two Bsa I sites
GGTCTCGTGGTAGCGATTGCTAGTCATGACGGTGGCAAACAGGCTCTTGAAACCGTCCAACGCCTTCTAC
CAGTTCTCTGTCAAGCCCACGGACTAACCCCAGCGCAAGTTGTAGCGATTGCTAGTAATATTGGTGGCAA
ACAGGCTCTTGAGACGGTTCAGCGCCTCCTTCCAGTTCTCTGTCAAGCCCACGGACTCACCCCAGATCAA
GTTGTAGTGAGACC
